Addgene plasmid #141774: TFORF0974
Purpose: Lentiviral vector for overexpressing transcription factor ORFs with unique 24-bp barcodes. Barcodes facilitate identification of transcription factors in pooled screens.
Depositing lab: Feng Zhang. Depositing organization: Broad Institute. Publication: A transcription factor atlas of directed differentiation. Joung J, Ma S, Tay T, Geiger-Schuller KR, Kirchgatterer PC, Verdine VK, Guo B, Arias-Garcia MA, Allen WE, Singh A, Kuksenko O, Abudayyeh OO, Gootenberg JS, Fu Z, Macrae RK, Buenrostro JD, Regev A, Zhang F. Cell. 2023 Jan 5;186(1):209-229.e26. doi: 10.1016/j.cell.2022.11.026. PubMed 36608654.
Backbone
  Vector backbone: pLX_TRC317
  Backbone manufacturer: Broad Institute Genetic Perturbation Platform
  Backbone size w/o insert (bp): 8264
  Vector type: Mammalian Expression, Lentiviral
  Selectable markers: Puromycin
Growth in bacteria
  Bacterial resistance: Ampicillin, 100 μg/mL
  Growth temperature: 37°C
  Growth strain: NEB Stable
  Copy number: High Copy
Gene/Insert
  Gene/Insert name: GFI1B
  Species: H. sapiens (human)
  Insert size (bp): 1160
  Entrez Gene: GFI1B (a.k.a. BDPLT17, ZNF163B)
  Promoter: EF1a
  Cloning method: Unknown
  Sequencing primers: 5′ GGGTGGAGACTGAAGTTAGGCCAG; 3′ CACATAGCGTAAAAGGAGCAACATAG
Terms and licenses: Academic/Nonprofit Terms; Industry Terms: Not Available to Industry
Depositor comments: XM_011519068,XM_017015175,XM_011519069,XM_006717297,ENST00000636137 . The transcription factor ORF portion of this plasmid was synthesized by Genewiz. Please test multiple small colonies in case of plasmid recombination. To make this collection available in a timely manner, a portion of this collection was not fully sequenced by Addgene. If an Addgene verified full plasmid sequence is not available, please contact us prior to placing an order to request the full sequence.
How to cite: TFORF0974 was a gift from Feng Zhang (Addgene plasmid # 141774 ; http://n2t.net/addgene:141774 ; RRID:Addgene_141774)
