[The description below was written by a language model from this plasmid's Addgene catalogue record and pLannotate feature annotations shown in this document.]
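Description:
TFORF0974 is a third-generation-style, self-inactivating lentiviral expression plasmid built on the pLX_TRC317 backbone and carrying a human GFI1B open reading frame. It belongs to a barcoded transcription factor ORF collection. In bacteria it is maintained through a high-copy ColE1/pUC-type origin and selected with ampicillin via the β-lactamase gene. An f1 origin and remnants of a lac/T7/T3 cloning region are also present. The depositor warns that the plasmid can recombine, as is common for LTR-containing vectors.

The viral genome is transcribed from an RSV promoter fused to a truncated HIV-1 5' LTR, followed by the Ψ packaging signal, a partial gag sequence and the Rev response element. It ends in a ΔU3 3' LTR that inactivates LTR-driven transcription after integration. Within this unit, an SV40 early promoter drives puromycin N-acetyltransferase for selection of transduced mammalian cells, followed by the cPPT/CTS element, which aids nuclear import. The EF-1α promoter then drives constitutive expression of GFI1B, a zinc-finger transcriptional regulator of erythroid and megakaryocytic development. A WPRE downstream enhances transcript stability and expression.

The annotation tool matched only part of the roughly 1.2 kb insert to the reference GFI1B protein. This may reflect the isoform transcripts listed by the depositor, though the record does not explain it. The 24-bp barcode described in the catalogue entry is not annotated in the feature table. According to the record, the barcode allows the transcription factor to be identified in pooled overexpression screens, the intended use of the collection in directed differentiation studies.
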