Features (pLannotate 1.2.2; 31 found; start..end, strand, type, name):
      1..1179    +  promoter       EF-1α promoter: strong constitutive promoter for human elongation factor EF-1α
   1196..1834    +  CDS            GFI1B (fragment): GFI1B_HUMAN - Experimental evidence at protein level: Swiss-Prot protein existence level 1. Essential proto-oncogenic transcriptional regulator necessary for development and differentiation of erythroid and megakaryocytic lineages. Component of a RCOR-GFI-KDM1A-HDAC complex that suppresses, via histone deacetylase (HDAC) recruitment, a number of genes implicated in multilineage blood cell development and controls hematopoietic differentiation. Transcriptional repressor or activator depending on both promoter and cell type context; represses promoter activity of SOCS1 and SOCS3 and thus, may re
   2267..2320    +  promoter       U6 promoter (fragment): RNA polymerase III promoter for human U6 snRNA
   2362..2950    +  misc_feature   WPRE: woodchuck hepatitis virus posttranscriptional regulatory element
   3001..3020    +  misc_feature   cPPT/CTS (fragment): central polypurine tract and central termination sequence of HIV-1
   3022..3255    +  LTR            3' LTR (ΔU3): self-inactivating 3' long terminal repeat (LTR) from HIV-1
   3333..3454    +  polyA_signal   SV40 poly(A) signal: SV40 polyadenylation signal
   3494..3629    +  rep_origin     SV40 ori: SV40 origin of replication
   3650..3668    -  promoter       T7 promoter: promoter for bacteriophage T7 RNA polymerase
   3676..3831    +  CDS            lacZα (fragment): LacZα fragment of β-galactosidase; lacZ fragment
   3836..4264    +  rep_origin     f1 ori (sequence partly withheld): f1 bacteriophage origin of replication; arrow indicates direction of (+) strand synthesis
   4317..4421    +  promoter       AmpR promoter: bla
   4422..5282    +  CDS            AmpR: β-lactamase; bla; confers resistance to ampicillin, carbenicillin, and related antibiotics
   5453..6041    +  rep_origin     ori: high-copy-number ColE1/pMB1/pBR322/pUC origin of replication
   6224..6316    +  CDS            lacI (fragment): lac repressor; lacI; The lac repressor binds to the lac operator to inhibit transcription in E. coli. This inhibition can be relieved by adding lactose or isopropyl-β-D-thiogalactopyranoside (IPTG).
   6329..6350    +  protein_bind   CAP binding site: CAP binding activates transcription in the presence of cAMP. E. coli catabolite activator protein
   6365..6395    +  promoter       lac promoter: promoter for the E. coli lac operon
   6403..6419    +  protein_bind   lac operator: The lac repressor binds to the lac operator to inhibit transcription in E. coli. This inhibition can be relieved by adding lactose or isopropyl-β-D-thiogalactopyranoside (IPTG). lac repressor encoded by lacI
   6464..6482    +  promoter       T3 promoter: promoter for bacteriophage T3 RNA polymerase
   6510..6736    +  promoter       RSV promoter: Rous sarcoma virus enhancer/promoter
   6737..6917    +  LTR            5' LTR (truncated): truncated 5' long terminal repeat (LTR) from HIV-1
   6964..7089    +  misc_feature   HIV-1 Ψ: packaging signal of human immunodeficiency virus type 1
   7073..7436    +  CDS            HIV-1 gag (fragment): gag protein from human immunodeficiency virus 1; gag
   7582..7815    +  misc_feature   RRE: The Rev response element (RRE) of HIV-1 allows for Rev-dependent mRNA export from the nucleus to the cytoplasm.
   8192..8218    +  CDS            Rev (fragment): human immunodeficiency virus 1 (HIV-1) Rev protein; rev; enhances nuclear export of unspliced and incompletely spliced viral mRNAs
   8225..8248    +  promoter       SV40 promoter (fragment): SV40 early promoter
   8249..8320    +  promoter       SV40 promoter (fragment): SV40 enhancer and early promoter
   8344..8479    +  rep_origin     SV40 ori: SV40 origin of replication
   8525..9121    +  CDS            PuroR (fragment): puromycin N-acetyltransferase; pac from Streptomyces; confers resistance to puromycin
   9170..9287    +  misc_feature   cPPT/CTS: central polypurine tract and central termination sequence of HIV-1
   9352..9418    +  CDS            small t antigen (fragment): SV40 (simian virus 40) small t antigen
>Addgene plasmid #141774 | TFORF0974 | addgene full sequence | sequence record 392753 | Addgene NGS Result
GGCTCCGGTGCCCGTCAGTGGGCAGAGCGCACATCGCCCACAGTCCCCGAGAAGTTGGGGGGAGGGGTCG
GCAATTGAACCGGTGCCTAGAGAAGGTGGCGCGGGGTAAACTGGGAAAGTGATGTCGTGTACTGGCTCCG
CCTTTTTCCCGAGGGTGGGGGAGAACCGTATATAAGTGCAGTAGTCGCCGTGAACGTTCTTTTTCGCAAC
GGGTTTGCCGCCAGAACACAGGTAAGTGCCGTGTGTGGTTCCCGCGGGCCTGGCCTCTTTACGGGTTATG
GCCCTTGCGTGCCTTGAATTACTTCCACCTGGCTGCAGTACGTGATTCTTGATCCCGAGCTTCGGGTTGG
AAGTGGGTGGGAGAGTTCGAGGCCTTGCGCTTAAGGAGCCCCTTCGCCTCGTGCTTGAGTTGAGGCCTGG
CCTGGGCGCTGGGGCCGCCGCGTGCGAATCTGGTGGCACCTTCGCGCCTGTCTCGCTGCTTTCGATAAGT
CTCTAGCCATTTAAAATTTTTGATGACCTGCTGCGACGCTTTTTTTCTGGCAAGATAGTCTTGTAAATGC
GGGCCAAGATCTGCACACTGGTATTTCGGTTTTTGGGGCCGCGGGCGGCGACGGGGCCCGTGCGTCCCAG
CGCACATGTTCGGCGAGGCGGGGCCTGCGAGCGCGGCCACCGAGAATCGGACGGGGGTAGTCTCAAGCTG
GCCGGCCTGCTCTGGTGCCTGGCCTCGCGCCGCCGTGTATCGCCCCGCCCTGGGCGGCAAGGCTGGCCCG
GTCGGCACCAGTTGCGTGAGCGGAAAGATGGCCGCTTCCCGGCCCTGCTGCAGGGAGCTCAAAATGGAGG
ACGCGGCGCTCGGGAGAGCGGGCGGGTGAGTCACCCACACAAAGGAAAAGGGCCTTTCCGTCCTCAGCCG
TCGCTTCATGTGACTCCACGGAGTACCGGGCGCCGTCCAGGCACCTCGATTAGTTCTCGAGCTTTTGGAG
TACGTCGTCTTTAGGTTGGGGGGAGGGGTTTTATGCGATGGAGTTTCCCCACACTGAGTGGGTGGAGACT
GAAGTTAGGCCAGCTTGGCACTTGATGTAATTCTCCTTGGAATTTGCCCTTTTTGAGTTTGGATCTTGGT
TCATTCTCAAGCCTCAGACAGTGGTTCAAAGTTTTTTTCTTCCATTTCAGGTGTCGTGAGGCTAGCACCG
CCACCATGCCACGCTCCTTCCTGGTGAAGAGCAAGAAGGCTCACACCTACCACCAGCCCCGTGTGCAGGA
AGATGAACCGCTCTGGCCTCCTGCCCTTACCCCGGTGCCCAGAGACCAGGCTCCAAGCAACAGCCCTGTC
CTTAGCACTCTATTCCCAAACCAGTGCCTGGACTGGACCAACCTCAAACGAGAGCCGGAGCTGGAGCAGG
ACCAGAACTTGGCCAGGATGGCCCCGGCACCAGAGGGCCCCATTGTGCTGTCCCGACCCCAGGATGGGGA
CTCTCCACTGTCCGACTCACCCCCATTCTACAAGCCTAGCTTCTCCTGGGACACCTTGGCCACAACCTAT
GGCCACAGCTACCGGCAGGCCCCCTCCACCATGCAGTCAGCCTTCCTGGAGCACTCCGTCAGCCTGTACG
GCAGTCCTCTTGTGCCCAGCACTGAGCCCGCCTTGGACTTCAGCCTCCGCTACTCCCCAGGCATGGATGC
GTACCACTGTGTGAAGTGCAACAAGGTCTTCTCCACCCCTCACGGGCTCGAAGTGCATGTGCGACGCTCC
CATAGTGGGACCCGGCCCTTCGCCTGTGACATCTGCGGCAAAACCTTCGGCCACGCTGTGAGCCTGGAGC
AGCACACGCACGTCCACTCCCAGGGGATCCCGGCCGGGTCCAGTCCTGAGCCTGCACCTGACCCCCCGGG
GCCTCATTTCCTCCGGCAGGAGCGCAGCTTCGAGTGCCGCATGTGCGGCAAGGCCTTCAAGCGCTCGTCC
ACGCTGTCCACCCACCTGCTCATCCACTCAGACACGCGGCCCTACCCCTGCCAGTTCTGCGGCAAGCGTT
TCCACCAGAAGTCCGACATGAAGAAGCACACCTACATCCACACAGGTGAGAAGCCGCACAAGTGCCAGGT
GTGCGGAAAGGCCTTCAGCCAGAGCTCCAACCTCATCACCCACAGCCGCAAGCACACAGGCTTCAAGCCC
TTCAGCTGTGAGCTGTGCACCAAAGGCTTCCAGCGCAAGGTGGACCTGCGGCGGCACCGCGAGAGCCAGC
ACAATCTCAAGTAGTAATGAACTAGTCCGTAACTTGAAAGTATTTCGATTTCTTGGCTTTATATATCTTG
TGGAAAGGACGAACAGCAGGGTTGCTCTATGGACCAACGCGTTAAGTCGACAATCAACCTCTGGATTACA
AAATTTGTGAAAGATTGACTGGTATTCTTAACTATGTTGCTCCTTTTACGCTATGTGGATACGCTGCTTT
AATGCCTTTGTATCATGCTATTGCTTCCCGTATGGCTTTCATTTTCTCCTCCTTGTATAAATCCTGGTTG
CTGTCTCTTTATGAGGAGTTGTGGCCCGTTGTCAGGCAACGTGGCGTGGTGTGCACTGTGTTTGCTGACG
CAACCCCCACTGGTTGGGGCATTGCCACCACCTGTCAGCTCCTTTCCGGGACTTTCGCTTTCCCCCTCCC
TATTGCCACGGCGGAACTCATCGCCGCCTGCCTTGCCCGCTGCTGGACAGGGGCTCGGCTGTTGGGCACT
GACAATTCCGTGGTGTTGTCGGGGAAATCATCGTCCTTTCCTTGGCTGCTCGCCTGTGTTGCCACCTGGA
TTCTGCGCGGGACGTCCTTCTGCTACGTCCCTTCGGCCCTCAATCCAGCGGACCTTCCTTCCCGCGGCCT
GCTGCCGGCTCTGCGGCCTCTTCCGCGTCTTCGCCTTCGCCCTCAGACGAGTCGGATCTCCCTTTGGGCC
GCCTCCCCGCGTCGACTTTAAGACCAATGACTTACAAGGCAGCTGTAGATCTTAGCCACTTTTTAAAAGA
AAAGGGGGGACTGGAAGGGCTAATTCACTCCCAACGAAGACAAGATCTGCTTTTTGCTTGTACTGGGTCT
CTCTGGTTAGACCAGATCTGAGCCTGGGAGCTCTCTGGCTAACTAGGGAACCCACTGCTTAAGCCTCAAT
AAAGCTTGCCTTGAGTGCTTCAAGTAGTGTGTGCCCGTCTGTTGTGTGACTCTGGTAACTAGAGATCCCT
CAGACCCTTTTAGTCAGTGTGGAAAATCTCTAGCAGTACGTATAGTAGTTCATGTCATCTTATTATTCAG
TATTTATAACTTGCAAAGAAATGAATATCAGAGAGTGAGAGGAACTTGTTTATTGCAGCTTATAATGGTT
ACAAATAAAGCAATAGCATCACAAATTTCACAAATAAAGCATTTTTTTCACTGCATTCTAGTTGTGGTTT
GTCCAAACTCATCAATGTATCTTATCATGTCTGGCTCTAGCTATCCCGCCCCTAACTCCGCCCATCCCGC
CCCTAACTCCGCCCAGTTCCGCCCATTCTCCGCCCCATGGCTGACTAATTTTTTTTATTTATGCAGAGGC
CGAGGCCGCCTCGGCCTCTGAGCTATTCCAGAAGTAGTGAGGAGGCTTTTTTGGAGGCCTAGGGACGTAC
CCAATTCGCCCTATAGTGAGTCGTATTACGCGCGCTCACTGGCCGTCGTTTTACAACGTCGTGACTGGGA
AAACCCTGGCGTTACCCAACTTAATCGCCTTGCAGCACATCCCCCTTTCGCCAGCTGGCGTAATAGCGAA
GAGGCCCGCACCGATCGCCCTTCCCAACAGTTGCGCAGCCTGAATGGCGAATGGG
[124 nt withheld, positions 3836-3959]
C
[91 nt withheld, positions 3961-4051]
A
[49 nt withheld, positions 4053-4101]
CCTTTGACGTTGGAGTCCACGTTCTTT
[37 nt withheld, positions 4129-4165]
ACCCTATCTCGGTCTATTCTTTTGATTTATAAGGGATTTTGCCGATTTCGGCCTATTGGTTAAAAAATGA
GCTGATTTAACAAAAATTTAACGCGAATTTTAACAAAATATTAACGCTTACAATTTAGGTGGCACTTTTC
GGGGAAATGTGCGCGGAACCCCTATTTGTTTATTTTTCTAAATACATTCAAATATGTATCCGCTCATGAG
ACAATAACCCTGATAAATGCTTCAATAATATTGAAAAAGGAAGAGTATGAGTATTCAACATTTCCGTGTC
GCCCTTATTCCCTTTTTTGCGGCATTTTGCCTTCCTGTTTTTGCTCACCCAGAAACGCTGGTGAAAGTAA
AAGATGCTGAAGATCAGTTGGGTGCACGAGTGGGTTACATCGAACTGGATCTCAACAGCGGTAAGATCCT
TGAGAGTTTTCGCCCCGAAGAACGTTTTCCAATGATGAGCACTTTTAAAGTTCTGCTATGTGGCGCGGTA
TTATCCCGTATTGACGCCGGGCAAGAGCAACTCGGTCGCCGCATACACTATTCTCAGAATGACTTGGTTG
AGTACTCACCAGTCACAGAAAAGCATCTTACGGATGGCATGACAGTAAGAGAATTATGCAGTGCTGCCAT
AACCATGAGTGATAACACTGCGGCCAACTTACTTCTGACAACGATCGGAGGACCGAAGGAGCTAACCGCT
TTTTTGCACAACATGGGGGATCATGTAACTCGCCTTGATCGTTGGGAACCGGAGCTGAATGAAGCCATAC
CAAACGACGAGCGTGACACCACGATGCCTGTAGCAATGGCAACAACGTTGCGCAAACTATTAACTGGCGA
ACTACTTACTCTAGCTTCCCGGCAACAATTAATAGACTGGATGGAGGCGGATAAAGTTGCAGGACCACTT
CTGCGCTCGGCCCTTCCGGCTGGCTGGTTTATTGCTGATAAATCTGGAGCCGGTGAGCGTGGGTCTCGCG
GTATCATTGCAGCACTGGGGCCAGATGGTAAGCCCTCCCGTATCGTAGTTATCTACACGACGGGGAGTCA
GGCAACTATGGATGAACGAAATAGACAGATCGCTGAGATAGGTGCCTCACTGATTAAGCATTGGTAACTG
TCAGACCAAGTTTACTCATATATACTTTAGATTGATTTAAAACTTCATTTTTAATTTAAAAGGATCTAGG
TGAAGATCCTTTTTGATAATCTCATGACCAAAATCCCTTAACGTGAGTTTTCGTTCCACTGAGCGTCAGA
CCCCGTAGAAAAGATCAAAGGATCTTCTTGAGATCCTTTTTTTCTGCGCGTAATCTGCTGCTTGCAAACA
AAAAAACCACCGCTACCAGCGGTGGTTTGTTTGCCGGATCAAGAGCTACCAACTCTTTTTCCGAAGGTAA
CTGGCTTCAGCAGAGCGCAGATACCAAATACTGTTCTTCTAGTGTAGCCGTAGTTAGGCCACCACTTCAA
GAACTCTGTAGCACCGCCTACATACCTCGCTCTGCTAATCCTGTTACCAGTGGCTGCTGCCAGTGGCGAT
AAGTCGTGTCTTACCGGGTTGGACTCAAGACGATAGTTACCGGATAAGGCGCAGCGGTCGGGCTGAACGG
GGGGTTCGTGCACACAGCCCAGCTTGGAGCGAACGACCTACACCGAACTGAGATACCTACAGCGTGAGCT
ATGAGAAAGCGCCACGCTTCCCGAAGGGAGAAAGGCGGACAGGTATCCGGTAAGCGGCAGGGTCGGAACA
GGAGAGCGCACGAGGGAGCTTCCAGGGGGAAACGCCTGGTATCTTTATAGTCCTGTCGGGTTTCGCCACC
TCTGACTTGAGCGTCGATTTTTGTGATGCTCGTCAGGGGGGCGGAGCCTATGGAAAAACGCCAGCAACGC
GGCCTTTTTACGGTTCCTGGCCTTTTGCTGGCCTTTTGCTCACATGTTCTTTCCTGCGTTATCCCCTGAT
TCTGTGGATAACCGTATTACCGCCTTTGAGTGAGCTGATACCGCTCGCCGCAGCCGAACGACCGAGCGCA
GCGAGTCAGTGAGCGAGGAAGCGGAAGAGCGCCCAATACGCAAACCGCCTCTCCCCGCGCGTTGGCCGAT
TCATTAATGCAGCTGGCACGACAGGTTTCCCGACTGGAAAGCGGGCAGTGAGCGCAACGCAATTAATGTG
AGTTAGCTCACTCATTAGGCACCCCAGGCTTTACACTTTATGCTTCCGGCTCGTATGTTGTGTGGAATTG
TGAGCGGATAACAATTTCACACAGGAAACAGCTATGACCATGATTACGCCAAGCGCGCAATTAACCCTCA
CTAAAGGGAACAAAAGCTGGAGCTGCAAGCTTAATGTAGTCTTATGCAATACTCTTGTAGTCTTGCAACA
TGGTAACGATGAGTTAGCAACATGCCTTACAAGGAGAGAAAAAGCACCGTGCATGCCGATTGGTGGAAGT
AAGGTGGTACGATCGTGCCTTATTAGGAAGGCAACAGACGGGTCTGACATGGATTGGACGAACCACTGAA
TTGCCGCATTGCAGAGATATTGTATTTAAGTGCCTAGCTCGATACATAAACGGGTCTCTCTGGTTAGACC
AGATCTGAGCCTGGGAGCTCTCTGGCTAACTAGGGAACCCACTGCTTAAGCCTCAATAAAGCTTGCCTTG
AGTGCTTCAAGTAGTGTGTGCCCGTCTGTTGTGTGACTCTGGTAACTAGAGATCCCTCAGACCCTTTTAG
TCAGTGTGGAAAATCTCTAGCAGTGGCGCCCGAACAGGGACTTGAAAGCGAAAGGGAAACCAGAGGAGCT
CTCTCGACGCAGGACTCGGCTTGCTGAAGCGCGCACGGCAAGAGGCGAGGGGCGGCGACTGGTGAGTACG
CCAAAAATTTTGACTAGCGGAGGCTAGAAGGAGAGAGATGGGTGCGAGAGCGTCAGTATTAAGCGGGGGA
GAATTAGATCGCGATGGGAAAAAATTCGGTTAAGGCCAGGGGGAAAGAAAAAATATAAATTAAAACATAT
AGTATGGGCAAGCAGGGAGCTAGAACGATTCGCAGTTAATCCTGGCCTGTTAGAAACATCAGAAGGCTGT
AGACAAATACTGGGACAGCTACAACCATCCCTTCAGACAGGATCAGAAGAACTTAGATCATTATATAATA
CAGTAGCAACCCTCTATTGTGTGCATCAAAGGATAGAGATAAAAGACACCAAGGAAGCTTTAGACAAGAT
AGAGGAAGAGCAAAACAAAAGTAAGACCACCGCACAGCAAGCGGCCGCTGATCTTCAGACCTGGAGGAGG
AGATATGAGGGACAATTGGAGAAGTGAATTATATAAATATAAAGTAGTAAAAATTGAACCATTAGGAGTA
GCACCCACCAAGGCAAAGAGAAGAGTGGTGCAGAGAGAAAAAAGAGCAGTGGGAATAGGAGCTTTGTTCC
TTGGGTTCTTGGGAGCAGCAGGAAGCACTATGGGCGCAGCGTCAATGACGCTGACGGTACAGGCCAGACA
ATTATTGTCTGGTATAGTGCAGCAGCAGAACAATTTGCTGAGGGCTATTGAGGCGCAACAGCATCTGTTG
CAACTCACAGTCTGGGGCATCAAGCAGCTCCAGGCAAGAATCCTGGCTGTGGAAAGATACCTAAAGGATC
AACAGCTCCTGGGGATTTGGGGTTGCTCTGGAAAACTCATTTGCACCACTGCTGTGCCTTGGAATGCTAG
TTGGAGTAATAAATCTCTGGAACAGATTTGGAATCACACGACCTGGATGGAGTGGGACAGAGAAATTAAC
AATTACACAAGCTTAATACACTCCTTAATTGAAGAATCGCAAAACCAGCAAGAAAAGAATGAACAAGAAT
TATTGGAATTAGATAAATGGGCAAGTTTGTGGAATTGGTTTAACATAACAAATTGGCTGTGGTATATAAA
ATTATTCATAATGATAGTAGGAGGCTTGGTAGGTTTAAGAATAGTTTTTGCTGTACTTTCTATAGTGAAT
AGAGTTAGGCAGGGATATTCACCATTATCGTTTCAGACCCACCTCCCAACCCCGAGGGGACCCATGCATT
GCATCTCAATTAGTCAGCAACCAGGTGTGGAAAGTCCCCAGGCTCCCCAGCAGGCAGAAGTATGCAAAGC
ATGCGTCTCAATTAGTCAGCAACCATAGTCCCGCCCCTAACTCCGCCCATCCCGCCCCTAACTCCGCCCA
GTTCCGCCCATTCTCCGCCCCATGGCTGACTAATTTTTTTTATTTATGCAGAGGCCGAGGCCGCCTCGGC
CTCTGAGCTATTCCAGAAGTAGTGAGGAGGCTTTTTTGGAGGCCTAGGCTTTTGCAAAAAGCTTTCTAGA
GGTACCACCGGAGCTTACCATGACCGAGTACAAGCCCACGGTGCGCCTCGCCACCCGCGACGACGTCCCC
AGGGCCGTACGCACCCTCGCCGCCGCGTTCGCCGACTACCCCGCCACGCGCCACACCGTCGATCCGGACC
GCCACATCGAGCGGGTCACCGAGCTGCAAGAACTCTTCCTCACGCGCGTCGGGCTCGACATCGGCAAGGT
GTGGGTCGCGGACGACGGCGCCGCCGTGGCGGTCTGGACCACGCCGGAGAGCGTCGAAGCGGGGGCGGTG
TTCGCCGAGATCGGCCCGCGCATGGCCGAGTTGAGCGGTTCCCGGCTGGCCGCGCAGCAACAGATGGAAG
GCCTCCTGGCGCCGCACCGGCCCAAGGAGCCCGCGTGGTTCCTGGCCACCGTCGGCGTCTCGCCCGACCA
CCAGGGCAAGGGTCTGGGCAGCGCCGTCGTGCTCCCCGGAGTGGAGGCGGCCGAGCGCGCCGGGGTGCCC
GCCTTCCTGGAGACCTCCGCGCCCCGCAACCTCCCCTTCTACGAGCGGCTCGGCTTCACCGTCACCGCCG
ACGTCGAGGTGCCCGAAGGACCGCGCACCTGGTGCATGACCCGCAAGCCCGGTGCCAGTTAACGAATTCT
AGATCTTGAGACAAATGGCAGTATTCATCCACAATTTTAAAAGAAAAGGGGGGATTGGGGGGTACAGTGC
AGGGGAAAGAATAGTAGACATAATAGCAACAGACATACAAACTAAAGAATTACAAAAACAAATTACAAAA
ATTCAAAATTTTCGGGTTTATTACAGGGACAGCAGAGATCCACTTTGGCGCCGGCTCGAGGCCTGCAGGT
GCAAAGATGGATAAAGTTTTAAACAGAGAGGAATCTTTGCAGCTAATGGACCTTCTAGGTCTTGAAAGGA
GTGGGAATT
