>Addgene plasmid #141774 | TFORF0974 | depositor partial sequence | sequence record 277459 | Insert
ACCGCCACCATGCCACGCTCCTTCCTGGTGAAGAGCAAGAAGGCTCACACCTACCACCAGCCCCGTGTGC
AGGAAGATGAACCGCTCTGGCCTCCTGCCCTTACCCCGGTGCCCAGAGACCAGGCTCCAAGCAACAGCCC
TGTCCTTAGCACTCTATTCCCAAACCAGTGCCTGGACTGGACCAACCTCAAACGAGAGCCGGAGCTGGAG
CAGGACCAGAACTTGGCCAGGATGGCCCCGGCACCAGAGGGCCCCATTGTGCTGTCCCGACCCCAGGATG
GGGACTCTCCACTGTCCGACTCACCCCCATTCTACAAGCCTAGCTTCTCCTGGGACACCTTGGCCACAAC
CTATGGCCACAGCTACCGGCAGGCCCCCTCCACCATGCAGTCAGCCTTCCTGGAGCACTCCGTCAGCCTG
TACGGCAGTCCTCTTGTGCCCAGCACTGAGCCCGCCTTGGACTTCAGCCTCCGCTACTCCCCAGGCATGG
ATGCGTACCACTGTGTGAAGTGCAACAAGGTCTTCTCCACCCCTCACGGGCTCGAAGTGCATGTGCGACG
CTCCCATAGTGGGACCCGGCCCTTCGCCTGTGACATCTGCGGCAAAACCTTCGGCCACGCTGTGAGCCTG
GAGCAGCACACGCACGTCCACTCCCAGGGGATCCCGGCCGGGTCCAGTCCTGAGCCTGCACCTGACCCCC
CGGGGCCTCATTTCCTCCGGCAGGAGCGCAGCTTCGAGTGCCGCATGTGCGGCAAGGCCTTCAAGCGCTC
GTCCACGCTGTCCACCCACCTGCTCATCCACTCAGACACGCGGCCCTACCCCTGCCAGTTCTGCGGCAAG
CGTTTCCACCAGAAGTCCGACATGAAGAAGCACACCTACATCCACACAGGTGAGAAGCCGCACAAGTGCC
AGGTGTGCGGAAAGGCCTTCAGCCAGAGCTCCAACCTCATCACCCACAGCCGCAAGCACACAGGCTTCAA
GCCCTTCAGCTGTGAGCTGTGCACCAAAGGCTTCCAGCGCAAGGTGGACCTGCGGCGGCACCGCGAGAGC
CAGCACAATCTCAAGTAGTAATGAACTAGTCCGTAACTTGAAAGTATTTCGATTTCTTGGCTTTATATAT
CTTGTGGAAAGGACGAACAGCAGGGTTGCTCTATGGACCA
