>Addgene plasmid #141774 | TFORF0974 | depositor partial sequence | sequence record 277460 | Barcode
ACAGCAGGGTTGCTCTATGGACCA
